>Addgene plasmid #194893 | FUW-crRNA-2-U6_TRE-dLbCpf1-NLS-hCTCF_WT-HA-P2A-tagBFP | addgene full sequence | sequence record 382802 | Addgene NGS Result
GTCGACGGATCGGGAGATCTCCCGATCCCCTATGGTGCACTCTCAGTACAATCTGCTCTGATGCCGCATA
GTTAAGCCAGTATCTGCTCCCTGCTTGTGTGTTGGAGGTCGCTGAGTAGTGCGCGAGCAAAATTTAAGCT
ACAACAAGGCAAGGCTTGACCGACAATTGCATGAAGAATCTGCTTAGGGTTAGGCGTTTTGCGCTGCTTC
GCGATGTACGGGCCAGATATACGCGTTGACATTGATTATTGACTAGTTATTAATAGTAATCAATTACGGG
GTCATTAGTTCATAGCCCATATATGGAGTTCCGCGTTACATAACTTACGGTAAATGGCCCGCCTGGCTGA
CCGCCCAACGACCCCCGCCCATTGACGTCAATAATGACGTATGTTCCCATAGTAACGCCAATAGGGACTT
TCCATTGACGTCAATGGGTGGAGTATTTACGGTAAACTGCCCACTTGGCAGTACATCAAGTGTATCATAT
GCCAAGTACGCCCCCTATTGACGTCAATGACGGTAAATGGCCCGCCTGGCATTATGCCCAGTACATGACC
TTATGGGACTTTCCTACTTGGCAGTACATCTACGTATTAGTCATCGCTATTACCATGGTGATGCGGTTTT
GGCAGTACATCAATGGGCGTGGATAGCGGTTTGACTCACGGGGATTTCCAAGTCTCCACCCCATTGACGT
CAATGGGAGTTTGTTTTGGCACCAAAATCAACGGGACTTTCCAAAATGTCGTAACAACTCCGCCCCATTG
ACGCAAATGGGCGGTAGGCGTGTACGGTGGGAGGTCTATATAAGCAGCGCGTTTTGCCTGTACTGGGTCT
CTCTGGTTAGACCAGATCTGAGCCTGGGAGCTCTCTGGCTAACTAGGGAACCCACTGCTTAAGCCTCAAT
AAAGCTTGCCTTGAGTGCTTCAAGTAGTGTGTGCCCGTCTGTTGTGTGACTCTGGTAACTAGAGATCCCT
CAGACCCTTTTAGTCAGTGTGGAAAATCTCTAGCAGTGGCGCCCGAACAGGGACTTGAAAGCGAAAGGGA
AACCAGAGGAGCTCTCTCGACGCAGGACTCGGCTTGCTGAAGCGCGCACGGCAAGAGGCGAGGGGCGGCG
ACTGGTGAGTACGCCAAAAATTTTGACTAGCGGAGGCTAGAAGGAGAGAGATGGGTGCGAGAGCGTCAGT
ATTAAGCGGGGGAGAATTAGATCGCGATGGGAAAAAATTCGGTTAAGGCCAGGGGGAAAGAAAAAATATA
AATTAAAACATATAGTATGGGCAAGCAGGGAGCTAGAACGATTCGCAGTTAATCCTGGCCTGTTAGAAAC
ATCAGAAGGCTGTAGACAAATACTGGGACAGCTACAACCATCCCTTCAGACAGGATCAGAAGAACTTAGA
TCATTATATAATACAGTAGCAACCCTCTATTGTGTGCATCAAAGGATAGAGATAAAAGACACCAAGGAAG
CTTTAGACAAGATAGAGGAAGAGCAAAACAAAAGTAAGACCACCGCACAGCAAGCGGCCGCTGATCTTCA
GACCTGGAGGAGGAGATATGAGGGACAATTGGAGAAGTGAATTATATAAATATAAAGTAGTAAAAATTGA
ACCATTAGGAGTAGCACCCACCAAGGCAAAGAGAAGAGTGGTGCAGAGAGAAAAAAGAGCAGTGGGAATA
GGAGCTTTGTTCCTTGGGTTCTTGGGAGCAGCAGGAAGCACTATGGGCGCAGCGTCAATGACGCTGACGG
TACAGGCCAGACAATTATTGTCTGGTATAGTGCAGCAGCAGAACAATTTGCTGAGGGCTATTGAGGCGCA
ACAGCATCTGTTGCAACTCACAGTCTGGGGCATCAAGCAGCTCCAGGCAAGAATCCTGGCTGTGGAAAGA
TACCTAAAGGATCAACAGCTCCTGGGGATTTGGGGTTGCTCTGGAAAACTCATTTGCACCACTGCTGTGC
CTTGGAATGCTAGTTGGAGTAATAAATCTCTGGAACAGATTTGGAATCACACGACCTGGATGGAGTGGGA
CAGAGAAATTAACAATTACACAAGCTTAATACACTCCTTAATTGAAGAATCGCAAAACCAGCAAGAAAAG
AATGAACAAGAATTATTGGAATTAGATAAATGGGCAAGTTTGTGGAATTGGTTTAACATAACAAATTGGC
TGTGGTATATAAAATTATTCATAATGATAGTAGGAGGCTTGGTAGGTTTAAGAATAGTTTTTGCTGTACT
TTCTATAGTGAATAGAGTTAGGCAGGGATATTCACCATTATCGTTTCAGACCCACCTCCCAACCCCGAGG
GGACCCGACAGGCCCGAAGGAATAGAAGAAGAAGGTGGAGAGAGAGACAGAGACAGATCCATTCGATTAG
TGAACGGATCGGCACTGCGTGCGCCAATTCTGCAGACAAATGGCAGTATTCATCCACAATTTTAAAAGAA
AAGGGGGGATTGGGGGGTACAGTGCAGGGGAAAGAATAGTAGACATAATAGCAACAGACATACAAACTAA
AGAATTACAAAAACAAATTACAAAAATTCAAAATTTTCGGGTTTATTACAGGGACAGCAGAGATCCAGTT
TGGTTAATTAAAAAAAGACCCCCTTCACATAGAGAGAAGATCTACACTTAGTAGAAATTGACGCTAGCCG
TCCTTTCCACAAGATATATAAAGCCAAGAAATCGAAATACTTTCAAGTTACGGTAAGCATATGATAGTCC
ATTTTAAAACATAATTTTAAAACTGCAAACTACCCAAGAAATTATTACTTTCTACGTCACGTATTTTGTA
CTAATATCTTTGTGTTTACAGTCAAATTAATTCTAATTATCTCTCTAACAGCCTTGTATCGTATATGCAA
ATATGAAGGAATCATGGGAAATAGGCCCTCTTCCTGCCCGACCTTATTGTCTCATGAGCGGATACATATT
TGAATGTATTTAGAAAAATAAACAAATAGGGGTTCCGCGCACATTTCCCCGAAAAGTGCCACCTGGTTTT
AGAGCTAGAAATAGCAAGTTAAAATAAGGCTAGTCCGTTTTTAGCGCGTGCGCCAATTCTGCAGACAAAT
GGCTCTAGATTCGAAGTCTTCAAGAATTGCTCGAGTTTACTCCCTATCAGTGATAGAGAACGTATGAAGA
GTTTACTCCCTATCAGTGATAGAGAACGTATGCAGACTTTACTCCCTATCAGTGATAGAGAACGTATAAG
GAGTTTACTCCCTATCAGTGATAGAGAACGTATGACCAGTTTACTCCCTATCAGTGATAGAGAACGTATC
TACAGTTTACTCCCTATCAGTGATAGAGAACGTATATCCAGTTTACTCCCTATCAGTGATAGAGAACGTA
TAAGCTTTAGGCGTGTACGGTGGGCGCCTATAAAAGCAGAGCTCGTTTAGTGAACCGTCAGATCGCCTGG
AGCAATTCCACAACACTTTTGTCTTATACCAACTTTCCGTACCACTTCCTACCCTCGTAAACCGCGGGCC
CGGGTTCCACCGGTGCCACCATGAGCAAGCTGGAGAAGTTTACAAACTGCTACTCCCTGTCTAAGACCCT
GAGGTTCAAGGCCATCCCTGTGGGCAAGACCCAGGAGAACATCGACAATAAGCGGCTGCTGGTGGAGGAC
GAGAAGAGAGCCGAGGATTATAAGGGCGTGAAGAAGCTGCTGGATCGCTACTATCTGTCTTTTATCAACG
ACGTGCTGCACAGCATCAAGCTGAAGAATCTGAACAATTACATCAGCCTGTTCCGGAAGAAAACCAGAAC
CGAGAAGGAGAATAAGGAGCTGGAGAACCTGGAGATCAATCTGCGGAAGGAGATCGCCAAGGCCTTCAAG
GGCAACGAGGGCTACAAGTCCCTGTTTAAGAAGGATATCATCGAGACAATCCTGCCAGAGTTCCTGGACG
ATAAGGACGAGATCGCCCTGGTGAACAGCTTCAATGGCTTTACCACAGCCTTCACCGGCTTCTTTGATAA
CAGAGAGAATATGTTTTCCGAGGAGGCCAAGAGCACATCCATCGCCTTCAGGTGTATCAACGAGAATCTG
ACCCGCTACATCTCTAATATGGACATCTTCGAGAAGGTGGACGCCATCTTTGATAAGCACGAGGTGCAGG
AGATCAAGGAGAAGATCCTGAACAGCGACTATGATGTGGAGGATTTCTTTGAGGGCGAGTTCTTTAACTT
TGTGCTGACACAGGAGGGCATCGACGTGTATAACGCCATCATCGGCGGCTTCGTGACCGAGAGCGGCGAG
AAGATCAAGGGCCTGAACGAGTACATCAACCTGTATAATCAGAAAACCAAGCAGAAGCTGCCTAAGTTTA
AGCCACTGTATAAGCAGGTGCTGAGCGATCGGGAGTCTCTGAGCTTCTACGGCGAGGGCTATACATCCGA
TGAGGAGGTGCTGGAGGTGTTTAGAAACACCCTGAACAAGAACAGCGAGATCTTCAGCTCCATCAAGAAG
CTGGAGAAGCTGTTCAAGAATTTTGACGAGTACTCTAGCGCCGGCATCTTTGTGAAGAACGGCCCCGCCA
TCAGCACAATCTCCAAGGATATCTTCGGCGAGTGGAACGTGATCCGGGACAAGTGGAATGCCGAGTATGA
CGATATCCACCTGAAGAAGAAGGCCGTGGTGACCGAGAAGTACGAGGACGATCGGAGAAAGTCCTTCAAG
AAGATCGGCTCCTTTTCTCTGGAGCAGCTGCAGGAGTACGCCGACGCCGATCTGTCTGTGGTGGAGAAGC
TGAAGGAGATCATCATCCAGAAGGTGGATGAGATCTACAAGGTGTATGGCTCCTCTGAGAAGCTGTTCGA
CGCCGATTTTGTGCTGGAGAAGAGCCTGAAGAAGAACGACGCCGTGGTGGCCATCATGAAGGACCTGCTG
GATTCTGTGAAGAGCTTCGAGAATTACATCAAGGCCTTCTTTGGCGAGGGCAAGGAGACAAACAGGGACG
AGTCCTTCTATGGCGATTTTGTGCTGGCCTACGACATCCTGCTGAAGGTGGACCACATCTACGATGCCAT
CCGCAATTATGTGACCCAGAAGCCCTACTCTAAGGATAAGTTCAAGCTGTATTTTCAGAACCCTCAGTTC
ATGGGCGGCTGGGACAAGGATAAGGAGACAGACTATCGGGCCACCATCCTGAGATACGGCTCCAAGTACT
ATCTGGCCATCATGGATAAGAAGTACGCCAAGTGCCTGCAGAAGATCGACAAGGACGATGTGAACGGCAA
TTACGAGAAGATCAACTATAAGCTGCTGCCCGGCCCTAATAAGATGCTGCCAAAGGTGTTCTTTTCTAAG
AAGTGGATGGCCTACTATAACCCCAGCGAGGACATCCAGAAGATCTACAAGAATGGCACATTCAAGAAGG
GCGATATGTTTAACCTGAATGACTGTCACAAGCTGATCGACTTCTTTAAGGATAGCATCTCCCGGTATCC
AAAGTGGTCCAATGCCTACGATTTCAACTTTTCTGAGACAGAGAAGTATAAGGACATCGCCGGCTTTTAC
AGAGAGGTGGAGGAGCAGGGCTATAAGGTGAGCTTCGAGTCTGCCAGCAAGAAGGAGGTGGATAAGCTGG
TGGAGGAGGGCAAGCTGTATATGTTCCAGATCTATAACAAGGACTTTTCCGATAAGTCTCACGGCACACC
CAATCTGCACACCATGTACTTCAAGCTGCTGTTTGACGAGAACAATCACGGACAGATCAGGCTGAGCGGA
GGAGCAGAGCTGTTCATGAGGCGCGCCTCCCTGAAGAAGGAGGAGCTGGTGGTGCACCCAGCCAACTCCC
CTATCGCCAACAAGAATCCAGATAATCCCAAGAAAACCACAACCCTGTCCTACGACGTGTATAAGGATAA
GAGGTTTTCTGAGGACCAGTACGAGCTGCACATCCCAATCGCCATCAATAAGTGCCCCAAGAACATCTTC
AAGATCAATACAGAGGTGCGCGTGCTGCTGAAGCACGACGATAACCCCTATGTGATCGGCATCGCGAGGG
GCGAGCGCAATCTGCTGTATATCGTGGTGGTGGACGGCAAGGGCAACATCGTGGAGCAGTATTCCCTGAA
CGAGATCATCAACAACTTCAACGGCATCAGGATCAAGACAGATTACCACTCTCTGCTGGACAAGAAGGAG
AAGGAGAGGTTCGAGGCCCGCCAGAACTGGACCTCCATCGAGAATATCAAGGAGCTGAAGGCCGGCTATA
TCTCTCAGGTGGTGCACAAGATCTGCGAGCTGGTGGAGAAGTACGATGCCGTGATCGCCCTGGAGGACCT
GAACTCTGGCTTTAAGAATAGCCGCGTGAAGGTGGAGAAGCAGGTGTATCAGAAGTTCGAGAAGATGCTG
ATCGATAAGCTGAACTACATGGTGGACAAGAAGTCTAATCCTTGTGCAACAGGCGGCGCCCTGAAGGGCT
ATCAGATCACCAATAAGTTCGAGAGCTTTAAGTCCATGTCTACCCAGAACGGCTTCATCTTTTACATCCC
TGCCTGGCTGACATCCAAGATCGATCCATCTACCGGCTTTGTGAACCTGCTGAAAACCAAGTATACCAGC
ATCGCCGATTCCAAGAAGTTCATCAGCTCCTTTGACAGGATCATGTACGTGCCCGAGGAGGATCTGTTCG
AGTTTGCCCTGGACTATAAGAACTTCTCTCGCACAGACGCCGATTACATCAAGAAGTGGAAGCTGTACTC
CTACGGCAACCGGATCAGAATCTTCCGGAATCCTAAGAAGAACAACGTGTTCGACTGGGAGGAGGTGTGC
CTGACCAGCGCCTATAAGGAGCTGTTCAACAAGTACGGCATCAATTATCAGCAGGGCGATATCAGAGCCC
TGCTGTGCGAGCAGTCCGACAAGGCCTTCTACTCTAGCTTTATGGCCCTGATGAGCCTGATGCTGCAGAT
GCGGAACAGCATCACAGGCCGCACCGACGTGGATTTTCTGATCAGCCCTGTGAAGAACTCCGACGGCATC
TTCTACGATAGCCGGAACTATGAGGCCCAGGAGAATGCCATCCTGCCAAAGAACGCCGACGCCAATGGCG
CCTATAACATCGCCAGAAAGGTGCTGTGGGCCATCGGCCAGTTCAAGAAGGCCGAGGACGAGAAGCTGGA
TAAGGTGAAGATCGCCATCTCTAACAAGGAGTGGCTGGAGTACGCCCAGACCAGCGTGAAGCACGAATTC
GGTGGCGGAGGCTCGCCAAAAAAGAAGAGAAAGGTAGGTCCAAAGAAAAAACGAAAAGTAGATGGTGGCG
GAGGATCCGAAGGTGATGCAGTCGAAGCCATTGTGGAGGAGTCCGAAACTTTTATTAAAGGAAAGGAGAG
AAAGACTTACCAGAGACGCCGGGAAGGGGGCCAGGAAGAAGATGCCTGCCACTTACCCCAGAACCAGACG
GATGGGGGTGAGGTGGTCCAGGATGTCAACAGCAGTGTACAGATGGTGATGATGGAACAGCTGGACCCCA
CCCTTCTTCAGATGAAGACTGAAGTAATGGAGGGCACAGTGGCTCCAGAAGCAGAGGCTGCTGTGGACGA
TACCCAGATTATAACTTTACAGGTTGTAAATATGGAGGAACAGCCCATAAACATAGGAGAACTTCAGCTT
GTTCAAGTACCTGTTCCTGTGACTGTACCTGTTGCTACCACTTCAGTAGAAGAACTTCAGGGGGCTTATG
AAAATGAAGTGTCTAAAGAGGGCCTTGCGGAAAGTGAACCCATGATATGCCACACCCTACCTTTGCCTGA
AGGGTTTCAGGTGGTTAAAGTGGGGGCCAATGGAGAGGTGGAGACACTAGAACAAGGGGAACTTCCACCC
CAGGAAGATCCTAGTTGGCAAAAAGACCCAGACTATCAGCCACCAGCCAAAAAAACAAAGAAAACCAAAA
AGAGCAAACTGCGTTATACAGAGGAGGGCAAAGATGTAGATGTGTCTGTCTACGATTTTGAGGAAGAACA
GCAGGAGGGTCTGCTATCAGAGGTTAATGCAGAGAAAGTGGTTGGTAATATGAAGCCTCCAAAGCCAACA
AAAATTAAAAAGAAAGGTGTAAAGAAGACATTCCAGTGTGAGCTTTGCAGTTACACGTGTCCACGGCGTT
CAAATTTGGATCGTCACATGAAAAGCCACACTGATGAGAGACCACACAAGTGCCATCTCTGTGGCAGGGC
ATTCAGAACAGTCACCCTCCTGAGGAATCACCTTAACACACACACAGGTACTCGTCCTCACAAGTGCCCA
GACTGCGACATGGCCTTTGTGACCAGTGGAGAATTGGTTCGGCATCGTCGTTACAAACACACCCACGAGA
AGCCATTCAAGTGTTCCATGTGCGATTACGCCAGTGTAGAAGTCAGCAAATTAAAACGTCACATTCGCTC
TCATACTGGAGAGCGTCCGTTTCAGTGCAGTTTGTGCAGTTATGCCAGCAGGGACACATACAAGCTGAAA
AGGCACATGAGAACCCATTCAGGGGAAAAGCCTTATGAATGTTATATTTGTCATGCTCGGTTTACCCAAA
GTGGTACCATGAAGATGCACATTTTACAGAAGCACACAGAAAATGTGGCCAAATTTCACTGTCCCCACTG
TGACACAGTCATAGCCCGAAAAAGTGATTTGGGTGTCCACTTGCGAAAGCAGCATTCCTATATTGAGCAA
GGCAAGAAATGCCGTTACTGTGATGCTGTGTTTCATGAGCGCTATGCCCTCATCCAGCATCAGAAGTCAC
ACAAGAATGAGAAGCGCTTTAAGTGTGACCAGTGTGATTACGCTTGTAGACAGGAGAGGCACATGATCAT
GCACAAGCGCACCCACACCGGGGAGAAGCCTTACGCCTGCAGCCACTGCGATAAGACCTTCCGCCAGAAG
CAGCTTCTCGACATGCACTTCAAGCGCTATCACGACCCCAACTTCGTCCCTGCGGCTTTTGTCTGTTCTA
AGTGTGGGAAAACATTTACACGTCGGAATACCATGGCAAGACATGCTGATAATTGTGCTGGCCCAGATGG
CGTAGAGGGGGAAAATGGAGGAGAAACGAAGAAGAGTAAACGTGGAAGAAAAAGAAAGATGCGCTCTAAG
AAAGAAGATTCCTCTGACAGTGAAAATGCTGAACCAGATCTGGACGACAATGAGGATGAGGAGGAGCCTG
CCGTAGAAATTGAACCTGAGCCAGAGCCTCAGCCTGTGACCCCAGCCCCACCACCCGCCAAGAAGCGGAG
AGGACGACCCCCTGGCAGAACCAACCAGCCCAAACAGAACCAGCCAACAGCTATCATTCAGGTTGAAGAC
CAGAATACAGGTGCAATTGAGAACATTATAGTTGAAGTAAAAAAAGAGCCAGATGCTGAGCCCGCAGAGG
GAGAGGAAGAGGAGGCCCAGCCAGCTGCCACAGATGCCCCCAACGGAGACCTCACGCCCGAGATGATCCT
CAGCATGATGGACCGGGTTAACGCATACCCCTACGACGTCCCCGACTACGCCGCCACGAACTTCTCTCTG
TTAAAGCAAGCAGGAGATGTTGAAGAAAACCCCGGGCCTATGAGCGAGCTGATTAAGGAGAACATGCACA
TGAAGCTGTACATGGAGGGCACCGTGGACAACCATCACTTCAAGTGCACATCCGAGGGCGAAGGCAAGCC
CTACGAGGGCACCCAGACCATGAGAATCAAGGTGGTCGAGGGCGGCCCTCTCCCCTTCGCCTTCGACATC
CTGGCTACTAGCTTCCTCTACGGCAGCAAGACCTTCATCAACCACACCCAGGGCATCCCCGACTTCTTCA
AGCAGTCCTTCCCTGAGGGCTTCACATGGGAGAGAGTCACCACATACGAAGACGGGGGCGTGCTGACCGC
TACCCAGGACACCAGCCTCCAGGACGGCTGCCTCATCTACAACGTCAAGATCAGAGGGGTGAACTTCACA
TCCAACGGCCCTGTGATGCAGAAGAAAACACTCGGCTGGGAGGCCTTCACCGAGACGCTGTACCCCGCTG
ACGGCGGCCTGGAAGGCAGAAACGACATGGCCCTGAAGCTCGTGGGCGGGAGCCATCTGATCGCAAACAT
CAAGACCACATATAGATCCAAGAAACCCGCTAAGAACCTCAAGATGCCTGGCGTCTACTATGTGGACTAC
AGACTGGAAAGAATCAAGGAGGCCAACAACGAGACCTACGTCGAGCAGCACGAGGTGGCAGTGGCCAGAT
ACTGCGACCTCCCTAGCAAACTGGGGCACAAGCTTAATTGAGATATCAAGCTTATCGATAATCAACCTCT
GGATTACAAAATTTGTGAAAGATTGACTGGTATTCTTAACTATGTTGCTCCTTTTACGCTATGTGGATAC
GCTGCTTTAATGCCTTTGTATCATGCTATTGCTTCCCGTATGGCTTTCATTTTCTCCTCCTTGTATAAAT
CCTGGTTGCTGTCTCTTTATGAGGAGTTGTGGCCCGTTGTCAGGCAACGTGGCGTGGTGTGCACTGTGTT
TGCTGACGCAACCCCCACTGGTTGGGGCATTGCCACCACCTGTCAGCTCCTTTCCGGGACTTTCGCTTTC
CCCCTCCCTATTGCCACGGCGGAACTCATCGCCGCCTGCCTTGCCCGCTGCTGGACAGGGGCTCGGCTGT
TGGGCACTGACAATTCCGTGGTGTTGTCGGGGAAATCATCGTCCTTTCCTTGGCTGCTCGCCTGTGTTGC
CACCTGGATTCTGCGCGGGACGTCCTTCTGCTACGTCCCTTCGGCCCTCAATCCAGCGGACCTTCCTTCC
CGCGGCCTGCTGCCGGCTCTGCGGCCTCTTCCGCGTCTTCGCCTTCGCCCTCAGACGAGTCGGATCTCCC
TTTGGGCCGCCTCCCCGCATCGATACCGTCGACCTCGAGACCTAGAAAAACATGGAGCAATCACAAGTAG
CAATACAGCAGCTACCAATGCTGATTGTGCCTGGCTAGAAGCACAAGAGGAGGAGGAGGTGGGTTTTCCA
GTCACACCTCAGGTACCTTTAAGACCAATGACTTACAAGGCAGCTGTAGATCTTAGCCACTTTTTAAAAG
AAAAGGGGGGACTGGAAGGGCTAATTCACTCCCAACGAAGACAAGATATCCTTGATCTGTGGATCTACCA
CACACAAGGCTACTTCCCTGATTGGCAGAACTACACACCAGGGCCAGGGATCAGATATCCACTGACCTTT
GGATGGTGCTACAAGCTAGTACCAGTTGAGCAAGAGAAGGTAGAAGAAGCCAATGAAGGAGAGAACACCC
GCTTGTTACACCCTGTGAGCCTGCATGGGATGGATGACCCGGAGAGAGAAGTATTAGAGTGGAGGTTTGA
CAGCCGCCTAGCATTTCATCACATGGCCCGAGAGCTGCATCCGGACTGTACTGGGTCTCTCTGGTTAGAC
CAGATCTGAGCCTGGGAGCTCTCTGGCTAACTAGGGAACCCACTGCTTAAGCCTCAATAAAGCTTGCCTT
GAGTGCTTCAAGTAGTGTGTGCCCGTCTGTTGTGTGACTCTGGTAACTAGAGATCCCTCAGACCCTTTTA
GTCAGTGTGGAAAATCTCTAGCAGGGCCCGTTTAAACCCGCTGATCAGCCTCGACTGTGCCTTCTAGTTG
CCAGCCATCTGTTGTTTGCCCCTCCCCCGTGCCTTCCTTGACCCTGGAAGGTGCCACTCCCACTGTCCTT
TCCTAATAAAATGAGGAAATTGCATCGCATTGTCTGAGTAGGTGTCATTCTATTCTGGGGGGTGGGGTGG
GGCAGGACAGCAAGGGGGAGGATTGGGAAGACAATAGCAGGCATGCTGGGGATGCGGTGGGCTCTATGGC
TTCTGAGGCGGAAAGAACCAGCTGGGGCTCTAGGGGGTATCCCC
[124 nt withheld, positions 11875-11998]
C
[91 nt withheld, positions 12000-12090]
A
[49 nt withheld, positions 12092-12140]
CCTTTGACGTTGGAGTCCACGTTCTTT
[37 nt withheld, positions 12168-12204]
ACCCTATCTCGGTCTATTCTTTTGATTTATAAGGGATTTTGCCGATTTCGGCCTATTGGTTAAAAAATGA
GCTGATTTAACAAAAATTTAACGCGAATTAATTCTGTGGAATGTGTGTCAGTTAGGGTGTGGAAAGTCCC
CAGGCTCCCCAGCAGGCAGAAGTATGCAAAGCATGCATCTCAATTAGTCAGCAACCATAGTCCCGCCCCT
AACTCCGCCCATCCCGCCCCTAACTCCGCCCAGTTCCGCCCATTCTCCGCCCCATGGCTGACTAATTTTT
TTTATTTATGCAGAGGCCGAGGCCGCCTCTGCCTCTGAGCTATTCCAGAAGTAGTGAGGAGGCTTTTTTG
GAGGCCTAGGCTTTTGCAAAAAGCTCCCGGGAGCTTGTATATCCATTTTCGGATCTGATCAGCACGTGTT
GACAATTAATCATCGGCATAGTATATCGGCATAGTATAATACGACAAGGTGAGGAACTAAACCATGGCCA
AGTTGACCAGTGCCGTTCCGGTGCTCACCGCGCGCGACGTCGCCGGAGCGGTCGAGTTCTGGACCGACCG
GCTCGGGTTCTCCCGGGACTTCGTGGAGGACGACTTCGCCGGTGTGGTCCGGGACGACGTGACCCTGTTC
ATCAGCGCGGTCCAGGACCAGGTGGTGCCGGACAACACCCTGGCCTGGGTGTGGGTGCGCGGCCTGGACG
AGCTGTACGCCGAGTGGTCGGAGGTCGTGTCCACGAACTTCCGGGACGCCTCCGGGCCGGCCATGACCGA
GATCGGCGAGCAGCCGTGGGGGCGGGAGTTCGCCCTGCGCGACCCGGCCGGCAACTGCGTGCACTTCGTG
GCCGAGGAGCAGGACTGACACGTGCTACGAGATTTCGATTCCACCGCCGCCTTCTATGAAAGGTTGGGCT
TCGGAATCGTTTTCCGGGACGCCGGCTGGATGATCCTCCAGCGCGGGGATCTCATGCTGGAGTTCTTCGC
CCACCCCAACTTGTTTATTGCAGCTTATAATGGTTACAAATAAAGCAATAGCATCACAAATTTCACAAAT
AAAGCATTTTTTTCACTGCATTCTAGTTGTGGTTTGTCCAAACTCATCAATGTATCTTATCATGTCTGTA
TACCGTCGACCTCTAGCTAGAGCTTGGCGTAATCATGGTCATAGCTGTTTCCTGTGTGAAATTGTTATCC
GCTCACAATTCCACACAACATACGAGCCGGAAGCATAAAGTGTAAAGCCTGGGGTGCCTAATGAGTGAGC
TAACTCACATTAATTGCGTTGCGCTCACTGCCCGCTTTCCAGTCGGGAAACCTGTCGTGCCAGCTGCATT
AATGAATCGGCCAACGCGCGGGGAGAGGCGGTTTGCGTATTGGGCGCTCTTCCGCTTCCTCGCTCACTGA
CTCGCTGCGCTCGGTCGTTCGGCTGCGGCGAGCGGTATCAGCTCACTCAAAGGCGGTAATACGGTTATCC
ACAGAATCAGGGGATAACGCAGGAAAGAACATGTGAGCAAAAGGCCAGCAAAAGGCCAGGAACCGTAAAA
AGGCCGCGTTGCTGGCGTTTTTCCATAGGCTCCGCCCCCCTGACGAGCATCACAAAAATCGACGCTCAAG
TCAGAGGTGGCGAAACCCGACAGGACTATAAAGATACCAGGCGTTTCCCCCTGGAAGCTCCCTCGTGCGC
TCTCCTGTTCCGACCCTGCCGCTTACCGGATACCTGTCCGCCTTTCTCCCTTCGGGAAGCGTGGCGCTTT
CTCATAGCTCACGCTGTAGGTATCTCAGTTCGGTGTAGGTCGTTCGCTCCAAGCTGGGCTGTGTGCACGA
ACCCCCCGTTCAGCCCGACCGCTGCGCCTTATCCGGTAACTATCGTCTTGAGTCCAACCCGGTAAGACAC
GACTTATCGCCACTGGCAGCAGCCACTGGTAACAGGATTAGCAGAGCGAGGTATGTAGGCGGTGCTACAG
AGTTCTTGAAGTGGTGGCCTAACTACGGCTACACTAGAAGAACAGTATTTGGTATCTGCGCTCTGCTGAA
GCCAGTTACCTTCGGAAAAAGAGTTGGTAGCTCTTGATCCGGCAAACAAACCACCGCTGGTAGCGGTGGT
TTTTTTGTTTGCAAGCAGCAGATTACGCGCAGAAAAAAAGGATCTCAAGAAGATCCTTTGATCTTTTCTA
CGGGGTCTGACGCTCAGTGGAACGAAAACTCACGTTAAGGGATTTTGGTCATGAGATTATCAAAAAGGAT
CTTCACCTAGATCCTTTTAAATTAAAAATGAAGTTTTAAATCAATCTAAAGTATATATGAGTAAACTTGG
TCTGACAGTTACCAATGCTTAATCAGTGAGGCACCTATCTCAGCGATCTGTCTATTTCGTTCATCCATAG
TTGCCTGACTCCCCGTCGTGTAGATAACTACGATACGGGAGGGCTTACCATCTGGCCCCAGTGCTGCAAT
GATACCGCGAGACCCACGCTCACCGGCTCCAGATTTATCAGCAATAAACCAGCCAGCCGGAAGGGCCGAG
CGCAGAAGTGGTCCTGCAACTTTATCCGCCTCCATCCAGTCTATTAATTGTTGCCGGGAAGCTAGAGTAA
GTAGTTCGCCAGTTAATAGTTTGCGCAACGTTGTTGCCATTGCTACAGGCATCGTGGTGTCACGCTCGTC
GTTTGGTATGGCTTCATTCAGCTCCGGTTCCCAACGATCAAGGCGAGTTACATGATCCCCCATGTTGTGC
AAAAAAGCGGTTAGCTCCTTCGGTCCTCCGATCGTTGTCAGAAGTAAGTTGGCCGCAGTGTTATCACTCA
TGGTTATGGCAGCACTGCATAATTCTCTTACTGTCATGCCATCCGTAAGATGCTTTTCTGTGACTGGTGA
GTACTCAACCAAGTCATTCTGAGAATAGTGTATGCGGCGACCGAGTTGCTCTTGCCCGGCGTCAATACGG
GATAATACCGCGCCACATAGCAGAACTTTAAAAGTGCTCATCATTGGAAAACGTTCTTCGGGGCGAAAAC
TCTCAAGGATCTTACCGCTGTTGAGATCCAGTTCGATGTAACCCACTCGTGCACCCAACTGATCTTCAGC
ATCTTTTACTTTCACCAGCGTTTCTGGGTGAGCAAAAACAGGAAGGCAAAATGCCGCAAAAAAGGGAATA
AGGGCGACACGGAAATGTTGAATACTCATACTCTTCCTTTTTCAATATTATTGAAGCATTTATCAGGGTT
ATTGTCTCATGAGCGGATACATATTTGAATGTATTTAGAAAAATAAACAAATAGGGGTTCCGCGCACATT
TCCCCGAAAAGTGCCACCTGAC
Features (pLannotate 1.2.2; 38 found; start..end, strand, type, name):
     31..83      -  misc_feature   bom (fragment): basis of mobility region from pBR322
    238..617     +  enhancer       CMV enhancer: human cytomegalovirus immediate early enhancer
    618..817     +  promoter       CMV promoter: human cytomegalovirus (CMV) immediate early promoter
    835..1015    +  LTR            5' LTR (truncated): truncated 5' long terminal repeat (LTR) from HIV-1
   1062..1187    +  misc_feature   HIV-1 Ψ: packaging signal of human immunodeficiency virus type 1
   1171..1534    +  CDS            HIV-1 gag (fragment): gag protein from human immunodeficiency virus 1; gag
   1680..1913    +  misc_feature   RRE: The Rev response element (RRE) of HIV-1 allows for Rev-dependent mRNA export from the nucleus to the cytoplasm.
   2290..2390    +  CDS            Rev (fragment): human immunodeficiency virus 1 (HIV-1) Rev protein; rev; enhances nuclear export of unspliced and incompletely spliced viral mRNAs
   2440..2557    +  misc_feature   cPPT/CTS: central polypurine tract and central termination sequence of HIV-1
   2660..2900    -  promoter       U6 promoter: RNA polymerase III promoter for human U6 snRNA
   2914..2979    -  promoter       AmpR promoter (fragment): bla
   3006..3049    +  misc_RNA       gRNA scaffold (fragment): guide RNA scaffold for the Streptococcus pyogenes CRISPR/Cas9 system
   3113..3491    +  promoter       TRE3G promoter: 3rd-generation Tet-responsive promoter that can be activated by binding of Tet-On® 3G
   3491..3514    +  misc_feature   MCS (fragment): multiple cloning site
   3521..7204    +  CDS            LbCpf1: CRISPR-associated protein from Lachnospiraceae bacterium ND2006 (Zetsche et al., 2015)
   7226..7246    +  CDS            SV40 NLS: nuclear localization signal of SV40 (simian virus 40) large T antigen
   7289..9466    +  CDS            CTCF: CTCF_HUMAN - Experimental evidence at protein level: Swiss-Prot protein existence level 1. Chromatin binding factor that binds to DNA sequence specific sites. Involved in transcriptional regulation by binding to chromatin insulators and preventing interaction between promoter and nearby enhancers and silencers. Acts as transcriptional repressor binding to promoters of vertebrate MYC gene and BAG1 gene. Also binds to the PLK and PIM1 promoters. Acts as a transcriptional activator of APP. Regulates APOA1/C3/A4/A5 gene cluster and controls MHC class II gene expression. Plays an essential role in
   9503..9555    +  CDS            P2A (fragment): 2A peptide from porcine teschovirus-1 polyprotein Eukaryotic ribosomes fail to insert a peptide bond between the Gly and Pro residues, yielding separate polypeptides.
   9560..10258   +  CDS            TagBFP: TagBFP is a basic (constitutively fluorescent) blue fluorescent protein published in 2008, derived from Entacmaea quadricolor. It is reported to be a very rapidly-maturing monomer with very low acid sensitivity.
  10262..10280   +  misc_feature   MCS (fragment): pBluescript multiple cloning site
  10280..10868   +  misc_feature   WPRE: woodchuck hepatitis virus posttranscriptional regulatory element
  10805..11386   +  CDS            nef (fragment): NEF_HV1H2 - Experimental evidence at protein level: Swiss-Prot protein existence level 1. Extracellular Nef protein targets CD4(+) T-lymphocytes for apoptosis by interacting with CXCR4 surface receptors. From Human immunodeficiency virus type 1 group M subtype B (isolate HXB2) (HIV-1).
  11393..11573   +  LTR            5' LTR (truncated): truncated 5' long terminal repeat (LTR) from HIV-1
  11605..11829   +  polyA_signal   bGH poly(A) signal: bovine growth hormone polyadenylation signal
  11833..11854   +  promoter       SV40 promoter (fragment): SV40 enhancer and early promoter
  11875..12303   +  rep_origin     f1 ori (sequence partly withheld): f1 bacteriophage origin of replication; arrow indicates direction of (+) strand synthesis
  12356..12566   +  promoter       SV40 promoter: SV40 early promoter
  12622..12669   +  promoter       EM7 promoter: synthetic bacterial promoter&nbsp
  12688..13062   +  CDS            BleoR: antibiotic-binding protein; Sh ble from Streptoalloteichus hindustanus; confers resistance to bleomycin, phleomycin, and Zeocin™
  13072..13197   +  CDS            ble (fragment): BLE_KLEPN - Experimental evidence at protein level: Swiss-Prot protein existence level 1. Binding protein with a strong affinity to the bleomycin family of antibiotics. Binds to CL990; an antimitotic-antibiotic compound. From Klebsiella pneumoniae.
  13192..13313   +  polyA_signal   SV40 poly(A) signal: SV40 polyadenylation signal
  13384..13406   -  protein_bind   lac operator (fragment): The lac repressor binds to the lac operator to inhibit transcription in E. coli. This inhibition can be relieved by adding lactose or isopropyl-β-D-thiogalactopyranoside (IPTG). lac repressor encoded by lacI
  13410..13440   -  promoter       lac promoter: promoter for the E. coli lac operon
  13455..13476   -  protein_bind   CAP binding site: CAP binding activates transcription in the presence of cAMP. E. coli catabolite activator protein
  13489..13581   -  CDS            lacI (fragment): lac repressor; lacI; The lac repressor binds to the lac operator to inhibit transcription in E. coli. This inhibition can be relieved by adding lactose or isopropyl-β-D-thiogalactopyranoside (IPTG).
  13764..14352   -  rep_origin     ori: high-copy-number ColE1/pMB1/pBR322/pUC origin of replication
  14523..15383   -  CDS            AmpR: β-lactamase; bla; confers resistance to ampicillin, carbenicillin, and related antibiotics
  15384..15488   -  promoter       AmpR promoter: bla
