[The description below was written by a language model from this plasmid's Addgene catalogue record and pLannotate feature annotations shown in this document.]
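Description:
FUW-crRNA-2-U6_TRE-dLbCpf1-NLS-hCTCF_WT-HA-P2A-tagBFP is an all-in-one, doxycycline-inducible lentiviral transfer plasmid built on the FUW backbone for targeting the chromatin insulator protein CTCF to the human MECP2 locus. It is propagated in E. coli through a high-copy ColE1/pUC-type origin with ampicillin resistance, and also carries an f1 origin. The viral genome is driven by a CMV enhancer/promoter fused to a truncated HIV-1 5' LTR. It contains the Ψ packaging signal, RRE, cPPT/CTS and WPRE, and ends in a second truncated LTR followed by a bGH polyadenylation signal. An SV40/EM7-driven bleomycin/Zeocin resistance cassette sits outside the LTRs, so, as the depositor notes, it is not packaged into virus. Transduced cells are instead identified by sorting for TagBFP fluorescence.

Two expression units lie between the LTRs. A human U6 Pol III promoter, oriented opposite to the main cassette, drives crRNA-2, a Cpf1 guide directed at MECP2. A Tet-responsive promoter (annotated as TRE3G) drives a single open reading frame. This encodes human codon-optimised, catalytically inactive LbCpf1 (D832A), an SV40 NLS, wild-type human CTCF and a C-terminal HA tag, followed by P2A and TagBFP. The 2A peptide releases the blue reporter as a separate protein. Induction requires a Tet-On transactivator, which is not annotated on this plasmid and so presumably must be supplied separately. The dead nuclease acts as an RNA-guided DNA-binding module that tethers CTCF to the target site without cutting. The associated publication concerns multiplex epigenome editing of MECP2 to rescue Rett syndrome neurons. The sequenced record is slightly shorter (15,516 nt) than the catalogued size (15,588 bp).
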