Addgene plasmid #194893: FUW-crRNA-2-U6_TRE-dLbCpf1-NLS-hCTCF_WT-HA-P2A-tagBFP
Purpose: Dox-inducible all-in-one lentiviral construct to express dCpf1-CTCF-WT and crRNA-2 targeting the human MECP2 locus.
Depositing lab: Shawn Liu. Depositing organization: Columbia University. Publication: Multiplex epigenome editing of MECP2 to rescue Rett syndrome neurons. Qian J, Guan X, Xie B, Xu C, Niu J, Tang X, Li CH, Colecraft HM, Jaenisch R, Liu XS. Sci Transl Med. 2023 Jan 18;15(679):eadd4666. doi: 10.1126/scitranslmed.add4666. Epub 2023 Jan 18. PubMed 36652535.
Backbone
  Vector backbone: Fuw
  Backbone size w/o insert (bp): 5946
  Total vector size (bp): 15588
  Modifications to backbone: Fuw-TRE-HA-P2A-tagBFP
  Vector type: Mammalian Expression, Lentiviral
  Selectable markers: tagBFP by FACS
Growth in bacteria
  Bacterial resistance: Ampicillin, 100 μg/mL
  Growth temperature: 30°C
  Growth strain: NEB Stable
  Copy number: High Copy
Gene/Insert 1
  Gene/Insert name: dLbCpf1-NLS-hCTCF_WT
  Species: Synthetic
  Insert size (bp): 5946
  Mutation: Human codon optimized catalytically inactive LbCpf1 (dLbCpf1) with mutation of D832A
  Promoter: TRE
  Tag / fusion protein: HA (C terminal on insert)
  Cloning method: Gibson Cloning
  Sequencing primers: 5′ cgtatgcagactttactccc; 3′ taaagcagcgtatcc
Gene/Insert 2
  Gene/Insert name: U6-crRNA2
  Species: Synthetic
  Insert size (bp): 316
  Promoter: U6
  Cloning method: Gibson Cloning
  Sequencing primers: 5′ cgggtttattacagggacag
Terms and licenses: Academic/Nonprofit Terms; Industry Terms: Not Available to Industry
Depositor comments: Zeo marker is outside the LTRs and will not be packaged into virus.
How to cite: FUW-crRNA-2-U6_TRE-dLbCpf1-NLS-hCTCF_WT-HA-P2A-tagBFP was a gift from Shawn Liu (Addgene plasmid # 194893 ; http://n2t.net/addgene:194893 ; RRID:Addgene_194893)
